Addgene plasmid #148556: pnEA-NpM-HsGIGYF1_33-103-E44AE45FQ87A-GB1_AE
Purpose: Bacterial Expression of HsGIGYF1_33-103-E44AE45FQ87A
Depositing lab: Elisa Izaurralde. Depositing organization: Max Planck Institute for Developmental Biology. Publication: GIGYF1/2 proteins use auxiliary sequences to selectively bind to 4EHP and repress target mRNA expression. Peter D, Weber R, Sandmeir F, Wohlbold L, Helms S, Bawankar P, Valkov E, Igreja C, Izaurralde E. Genes Dev. 2017 Jun 1;31(11):1147-1161. doi: 10.1101/gad.299420.117. Epub 2017 Jul 11. PubMed 28698298.
Backbone
  Vector backbone: Unknown
  Vector type: Bacterial Expression
Growth in bacteria
  Bacterial resistance: Ampicillin, 100 μg/mL
  Growth temperature: 37°C
  Growth strain: DH5alpha
  Copy number: Low Copy
Gene/Insert
  Gene/Insert name: HsGIGYF1_33-103-E44AE45FQ87A
  Species: H. sapiens (human)
  Entrez Gene: GIGYF1 (a.k.a. GYF1, PERQ1)
  Cloning method: Unknown
Terms and licenses: Academic/Nonprofit Terms; Industry Terms: Not Available to Industry
Depositor comments: sequence extracted from NCBI: NM_022574.4 or Uniprot.: O75420 Plasmids from this collection were made available to the research community and donated after the lab closed. Please note that the sequence provided by the depositing laboratory may be theoretical/predicted or based on Sanger sequencing results. There may be discrepancies between sequencing results obtained by Addgene and the depositor sequence. If an Addgene verified sequence is not available, please contact before placing your order to request that our lab fully sequence the plasmid.
How to cite: pnEA-NpM-HsGIGYF1_33-103-E44AE45FQ87A-GB1_AE was a gift from Elisa Izaurralde (Addgene plasmid # 148556 ; http://n2t.net/addgene:148556 ; RRID:Addgene_148556)
