[The description below was written by a language model from this plasmid's Addgene catalogue record and pLannotate feature annotations shown in this document.]
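Description:
pnEA-NpM-HsGIGYF1_33-103-E44AE45FQ87A-GB1_AE is a bacterial expression plasmid of about 7.1 kb for producing a mutated fragment of human GIGYF1 in E. coli. The catalogue entry lists the backbone as unknown, but the annotated features show a pBR322-derived, pET-like architecture. It has a ColE1/pMB1-type origin together with the bom site and the rop gene, consistent with the recorded low copy number. It also carries an ampicillin resistance gene (bla) with its own promoter. Disrupted remnants of the tetracycline resistance gene and its promoter flank the inserted cassettes and are not expected to be functional.

Expression is driven by a T7 promoter followed by a lac operator and the phage T7 gene 10 ribosome binding site, and it ends at a T7 terminator. A plasmid-borne lacI gene supplies the repressor. Transcription therefore depends on a host that provides T7 RNA polymerase and can be induced with IPTG.

The open reading frame encodes an N-terminal maltose binding protein without a signal sequence, so the fusion stays in the cytosol. MBP is followed by GIGYF1 residues 33–103 carrying the substitutions E44A, E45F and Q87A. The fragment is followed by a C-terminal GB1 domain of streptococcal protein G, which acts as a solubility-enhancing partner. A short match annotated as a SET1 fragment lies just before the terminator. The record does not annotate a protease cleavage site between MBP and the insert.

The associated publication concerns how GIGYF1/2 proteins use auxiliary sequences to bind 4EHP selectively. This suggests the construct provides a recombinant mutant peptide for binding or structural studies of that interaction, although the record does not state what effect the individual substitutions are meant to have.
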