Features (pLannotate 1.2.2; 21 found; start..end, strand, type, name):
    104..208     +  promoter       AmpR promoter: bla
    209..1069    +  CDS            AmpR: β-lactamase; bla; confers resistance to ampicillin, carbenicillin, and related antibiotics
   1240..1828    +  rep_origin     ori: high-copy-number ColE1/pMB1/pBR322/pUC origin of replication
   2014..2156    -  misc_feature   bom: basis of mobility region from pBR322
   2258..2449    -  CDS            rop: Rop protein, which maintains plasmids at low copy number; rop
   2466..2846    +  CDS            YPB1_ECOLX: Protein predicted: Swiss-Prot protein existence level 4. From Escherichia coli.
   3088..3712    -  CDS            TcR (fragment): tetracycline efflux protein; tet; confers resistance to tetracycline
   3727..3748    -  protein_bind   CAP binding site: CAP binding activates transcription in the presence of cAMP. E. coli catabolite activator protein
   3761..4843    -  CDS            lacI: lac repressor; lacI; The lac repressor binds to the lac operator to inhibit transcription in E. coli. This inhibition can be relieved by adding lactose or isopropyl-β-D-thiogalactopyranoside (IPTG).
   4844..4921    -  promoter       lacI promoter: lacI
   4929..5208    -  CDS            TcR (fragment): tetracycline efflux protein; tet; confers resistance to tetracycline
   5230..5248    +  promoter       T7 promoter: promoter for bacteriophage T7 RNA polymerase
   5249..5273    +  protein_bind   lac operator: The lac repressor binds to the lac operator to inhibit transcription in E. coli. This inhibition can be relieved by adding lactose or isopropyl-β-D-thiogalactopyranoside (IPTG). lac repressor encoded by lacI
   5288..5310    +  RBS            RBS: efficient ribosome binding site from bacteriophage T7 gene 10 (Olins and Rangwala, 1989)
   5321..6417    +  CDS            MBP (fragment): maltose binding protein from E. coli; malE (mutated); This version of the gene does not encode a signal sequence, so MBP will remain in the cytosol.
   6454..6675    +  CDS            GIGYF1 (fragment): GGYF1_HUMAN - Also known as CDS2, PERQ1. Experimental evidence at protein level: Swiss-Prot protein existence level 1. May act cooperatively with GRB10 to regulate tyrosine kinase receptor signaling. May increase IGF1 receptor phosphorylation under IGF1 stimulation as well as phosphorylation of IRS1 and SHC1 (By similarity). From Homo sapiens (Human).
   6682..6839    +  CDS            GB1 (fragment): B1 domain of Streptococcal protein G effective as a solubilizing fusion partner (Cheng and Patel, 2004)
   6844..6867    +  CDS            SET1 (fragment): solubility-enhancement tag derived from T7 phage gene 10B
   6875..6922    +  terminator     T7 terminator: transcription terminator for bacteriophage T7 RNA polymerase
   6945..7049    -  CDS            TcR (fragment): tetracycline efflux protein; tet; confers resistance to tetracycline
   7097..7125    -  promoter       tet promoter: E. coli promoter for tetracycline efflux protein gene
>Addgene plasmid #148556 | pnEA-NpM-HsGIGYF1_33-103-E44AE45FQ87A-GB1_AE | depositor full sequence | sequence record 291004 | Full Sequence
TTCTTGAAGACGAAAGGGCCTCGTGATACGCCTATTTTTATAGGTTAATGTCATGATAATAATGGTTTCT
TAGACGTCAGGTGGCACTTTTCGGGGAAATGTGCGCGGAACCCCTATTTGTTTATTTTTCTAAATACATT
CAAATATGTATCCGCTCATGAGACAATAACCCTGATAAATGCTTCAATAATATTGAAAAAGGAAGAGTAT
GAGTATTCAACATTTCCGTGTCGCCCTTATTCCCTTTTTTGCGGCATTTTGCCTTCCTGTTTTTGCTCAC
CCAGAAACGCTGGTGAAAGTAAAAGATGCTGAAGATCAGTTGGGTGCACGAGTGGGTTACATCGAACTGG
ATCTCAACAGCGGTAAGATCCTTGAGAGTTTTCGCCCCGAAGAACGTTTTCCAATGATGAGCACTTTTAA
AGTTCTGCTATGTGGCGCGGTATTATCCCGTGTTGACGCCGGGCAAGAGCAACTCGGTCGCCGCATACAC
TATTCTCAGAATGACTTGGTTGAGTACTCACCAGTCACAGAAAAGCATCTTACGGATGGCATGACAGTAA
GAGAATTATGCAGTGCTGCCATAACCATGAGTGATAACACTGCGGCCAACTTACTTCTGACAACGATCGG
AGGACCGAAGGAGCTAACCGCTTTTTTGCACAACATGGGGGATCATGTAACTCGCCTTGATCGTTGGGAA
CCGGAGCTGAATGAAGCCATACCAAACGACGAGCGTGACACCACGATGCCTGCAGCAATGGCAACAACGT
TGCGCAAACTATTAACTGGCGAACTACTTACTCTAGCTTCCCGGCAACAATTAATAGACTGGATGGAGGC
GGATAAAGTTGCAGGACCACTTCTGCGCTCGGCCCTTCCGGCTGGCTGGTTTATTGCTGATAAATCTGGA
GCCGGTGAGCGTGGGTCTCGCGGTATCATTGCAGCACTGGGGCCAGATGGTAAGCCCTCCCGTATCGTAG
TTATCTACACGACGGGGAGTCAGGCAACTATGGATGAACGAAATAGACAGATCGCTGAGATAGGTGCCTC
ACTGATTAAGCATTGGTAACTGTCAGACCAAGTTTACTCATATATACTTTAGATTGATTTAAAACTTCAT
TTTTAATTTAAAAGGATCTAGGTGAAGATCCTTTTTGATAATCTCATGACCAAAATCCCTTAACGTGAGT
TTTCGTTCCACTGAGCGTCAGACCCCGTAGAAAAGATCAAAGGATCTTCTTGAGATCCTTTTTTTCTGCG
CGTAATCTGCTGCTTGCAAACAAAAAAACCACCGCTACCAGCGGTGGTTTGTTTGCCGGATCAAGAGCTA
CCAACTCTTTTTCCGAAGGTAACTGGCTTCAGCAGAGCGCAGATACCAAATACTGTCCTTCTAGTGTAGC
CGTAGTTAGGCCACCACTTCAAGAACTCTGTAGCACCGCCTACATACCTCGCTCTGCTAATCCTGTTACC
AGTGGCTGCTGCCAGTGGCGATAAGTCGTGTCTTACCGGGTTGGACTCAAGACGATAGTTACCGGATAAG
GCGCAGCGGTCGGGCTGAACGGGGGGTTCGTGCACACAGCCCAGCTTGGAGCGAACGACCTACACCGAAC
TGAGATACCTACAGCGTGAGCTATGAGAAAGCGCCACGCTTCCCGAAGGGAGAAAGGCGGACAGGTATCC
GGTAAGCGGCAGGGTCGGAACAGGAGAGCGCACGAGGGAGCTTCCAGGGGGAAACGCCTGGTATCTTTAT
AGTCCTGTCGGGTTTCGCCACCTCTGACTTGAGCGTCGATTTTTGTGATGCTCGTCAGGGGGGCGGAGCC
TATGGAAAAACGCCAGCAACGCGGCCTTTTTACGGTTCCTGGCCTTTTGCTGGCCTTTTGCTCACATGTT
CTTTCCTGCGTTATCCCCTGATTCTGTGGATAACCGTATTACCGCCTTTGAGTGAGCTGATACCGCTCGC
CGCAGCCGAACGACCGAGCGCAGCGAGTCAGTGAGCGAGGAAGCGGAAGAGCGCCTGATGCGGTATTTTC
TCCTTACGCATCTGTGCGGTATTTCACACCGCATATATGGTGCACTCTCAGTACAATCTGCTCTGATGCC
GCATAGTTAAGCCAGTATACACTCCGCTATCGCTACGTGACTGGGTCATGGCTGCGCCCCGACACCCGCC
AACACCCGCTGACGCGCCCTGACGGGCTTGTCTGCTCCCGGCATCCGCTTACAGACAAGCTGTGACCGTC
TCCGGGAGCTGCATGTGTCAGAGGTTTTCACCGTCATCACCGAAACGCGCGAGGCAGCTGCGGTAAAGCT
CATCAGCGTGGTCGTGAAGCGATTCACAGATGTCTGCCTGTTCATCCGCGTCCAGCTCGTTGAGTTTCTC
CAGAAGCGTTAATGTCTGGCTTCTGATAAAGCGGGCCATGTTAAGGGCGGTTTTTTCCTGTTTGGTCACT
GATGCCTCCGTGTAAGGGGGATTTCTGTTCATGGGGGTAATGATACCGATGAAACGAGAGAGGATGCTCA
CGATACGGGTTACTGATGATGAACATGCCCGGTTACTGGAACGTTGTGAGGGTAAACAACTGGCGGTATG
GATGCGGCGGGACCAGAGAAAAATCACTCAGGGTCAATGCCAGCGCTTCGTTAATACAGATGTAGGTGTT
CCACAGGGTAGCCAGCAGCATCCTGCGATGCAGATCCGGAACATAATGGTGCAGGGCGCTGACTTCCGCG
TTTCCAGACTTTACGAAACACGGAAACCGAAGACCATTCATGTTGTTGCTCAGGTCGCAGACGTTTTGCA
GCAGCAGTCGCTTCACGTTCGCTCGCGTATCGGTGATTCATTCTGCTAACCAGTAAGGCAACCCCGCCAG
CCTAGCCGGGTCCTCAACGACAGGAGCACGATCATGCGCACCCGTGGCCAGGACCCAACGCTGCCCGAGA
TGCGCCGCGTGCGGCTGCTGGAGATGGCGGACGCGATGGATATGTTCTGCCAAGGGTTGGTTTGCGCATT
CACAGTTCTCCGCAAGAATTGATTGGCTCCAATTCTTGGAGTGGTGAATCCGTTAGCGAGGTGCCGCCGG
CTTCCATTCAGGTCGAGGTGGCCCGGCTCCATGCACCGCGACGCAACGCGGGGAGGCAGACAAGGTATAG
GGCGGCGCCTACAATCCATGCCAACCCGTTCCATGTGCTCGCCGAGGCGGCATAAATCGCCGTGACGATC
AGCGGTCCAGTGATCGAAGTTAGGCTGGTAAGAGCCGCGAGCGATCCTTGAAGCTGTCCCTGATGGTCGT
CATCTACCTGCCTGGACAGCATGGCCTGCAACGCGGGCATCCCGATGCCGCCGGAAGCGAGAAGAATCAT
AATGGGGAAGGCCATCCAGCCTCGCGTCGCGAACGCCAGCAAGACGTAGCCCAGCGCGTCGGCCGCCATG
CCGGCGATAATGGCCTGCTTCTCGCCGAAACGTTTGGTGGCGGGACCAGTGACGAAGGCTTGAGCGAGGG
CGTGCAAGATTCCGAATACCGCAAGCGACAGGCCGATCATCGTCGCGCTCCAGCGAAAGCGGTCCTCGCC
GAAAATGACCCAGAGCGCTGCCGGCACCTGTCCTACGAGTTGCATGATAAAGAAGACAGTCATAAGTGCG
GCGACGATAGTCATGCCCCGCGCCCACCGGAAGGAGCTGACTGGGTTGAAGGCTCTCAAGGGCATCGGTC
GAGATCCCGGTGCCTAATGAGTGAGCTAACTTACATTAATTGCGTTGCGCTCACTGCCCGCTTTCCAGTC
GGGAAACCTGTCGTGCCAGCTGCATTAATGAATCGGCCAACGCGCGGGGAGAGGCGGTTTGCGTATTGGG
CGCCAGGGTGGTTTTTCTTTTCACCAGTGAGACGGGCAACAGCTGATTGCCCTTCACCGCCTGGCCCTGA
GAGAGTTGCAGCAAGCGGTCCACGCTGGTTTGCCCCAGCAGGCGAAAATCCTGTTTGATGGTGGTTAACG
GCGGGATATAACATGAGCTGTCTTCGGTATCGTCGTATCCCACTACCGAGATATCCGCACCAACGCGCAG
CCCGGACTCGGTAATGGCGCGCATTGCGCCCAGCGCCATCTGATCGTTGGCAACCAGCATCGCAGTGGGA
ACGATGCCCTCATTCAGCATTTGCATGGTTTGTTGAAAACCGGACATGGCACTCCAGTCGCCTTCCCGTT
CCGCTATCGGCTGAATTTGATTGCGAGTGAGATATTTATGCCAGCCAGCCAGACGCAGACGCGCCGAGAC
AGAACTTAATGGGCCCGCTAACAGCGCGATTTGCTGGTGACCCAATGCGACCAGATGCTCCACGCCCAGT
CGCGTACCGTCTTCATGGGAGAAAATAATACTGTTGATGGGTGTCTGGTCAGAGACATCAAGAAATAACG
CCGGAACATTAGTGCAGGCAGCTTCCACAGCAATGGCATCCTGGTCATCCAGCGGATAGTTAATGATCAG
CCCACTGACGCGTTGCGCGAGAAGATTGTGCACCGCCGCTTTACAGGCTTCGACGCCGCTTCGTTCTACC
ATCGACACCACCACGCTGGCACCCAGTTGATCGGCGCGAGATTTAATCGCCGCGACAATTTGCGACGGCG
CGTGCAGGGCCAGACTGGAGGTGGCAACGCCAATCAGCAACGACTGTTTGCCCGCCAGTTGTTGTGCCAC
GCGGTTGGGAATGTAATTCAGCTCCGCCATCGCCGCTTCCACTTTTTCCCGCGTTTTCGCAGAAACGTGG
CTGGCCTGGTTCACCACGCGGGAAACGGTCTGATAAGAGACACCGGCATACTCTGCGACATCGTATAACG
TTACTGGTTTCACATTCACCACCCTGAATTGACTCTCTTCCGGGCGCTATCATGCCATACCGCGAAAGGT
TTTGCGCCATTCGATGGTGTCCGGGATCTCGACGCTCTCCCTTATGCGACTCCTGCATTAGGAAGCAGCC
CAGTAGTAGGTTGAGGCCGTTGAGCACCGCCGCCGCAAGGAATGGTGCATGCAAGGAGATGGCGCCCAAC
AGTCCCCCGGCCACGGGGCCTGCCACCATACCCACGCCGAAACAAGCGCTCATGAGCCCGAAGTGGCGAG
CCCGATCTTCCCCATCGGTGATGTCGGCGATATAGGCGCCAGCAACCGCACCTGTGGCGCCGGTGATGCC
GGCCACGATGCGTCCGGCGTAGAGGATCGAGATCTCGATCCCGCGAAATTAATACGACTCACTATAGGGG
AATTGTGAGCGGATAACAATTCCCCACTAGTAATAATTTTGTTTAACTTTAAGAAGGAGATATACCATGG
AAACTGAAGAAGGTAAACTGGTAATCTGGATTAACGGCGATAAAGGCTATAACGGTCTCGCTGAAGTCGG
TAAGAAATTCGAGAAAGATACCGGAATTAAAGTCACCGTTGAGCATCCGGATAAACTGGAAGAGAAATTC
CCACAGGTTGCGGCAACTGGCGATGGCCCTGACATTATCTTCTGGGCACACGACCGCTTTGGTGGCTACG
CTCAATCTGGCCTGTTGGCTGAAATCACCCCGGACAAAGCGTTCCAGGACAAGCTGTATCCGTTTACCTG
GGATGCCGTACGTTACAACGGCAAGCTGATTGCTTACCCGATCGCTGTTGAAGCGTTATCGCTGATTTAT
AACAAAGACCTGCTGCCGAACCCGCCAAAAACCTGGGAAGAGATCCCGGCGCTGGATAAAGAACTGAAAG
CGAAAGGTAAGAGCGCCCTGATGTTCAACCTGCAAGAACCGTACTTCACCTGGCCGCTGATTGCTGCTGA
CGGGGGTTATGCGTTCAAGTATGAAAACGGCAAGTACGACATTAAAGACGTGGGCGTGGATAACGCTGGC
GCGAAAGCGGGTCTGACCTTCCTGGTTGACCTGATTAAAAACAAACACATGAATGCAGACACCGATTACT
CCATCGCAGAAGCTGCCTTTAATAAAGGCGAAACAGCGATGACCATCAACGGCCCGTGGGCATGGTCCAA
CATCGACACCAGCAAAGTGAATTATGGTGTAACGGTACTGCCGACCTTCAAGGGTCAACCATCCAAACCG
TTCGTTGGCGTGCTGAGCGCAGGTATTAACGCCGCCAGTCCGAACAAAGAGCTGGCAAAAGAGTTCCTCG
AAAACTATCTGCTGACTGATGAAGGTCTGGAAGCGGTTAATAAAGACAAACCGCTGGGTGCCGTAGCGCT
GAAGTCTTACGAGGAAGAGTTGGCGAAAGATCCACGTATTGCCGCCACGATGGAAAACGCCCAGAAAGGT
GAAATCATGCCGAACATCCCGCAGATGTCCGCTTTCTGGTATGCCGTGCGTACTGCGGTGATCAACGCCG
CCAGCGGTCGTCAGACTGTCGATGAAGCCCTTAAAGACGCGCAGACTGGTACCGGCAGCGGCCTGGAAGT
TCTGTTCCAGGGGCCCCATATGAAATACAAGCTGGCTGACTACCGTTATGGGCGAGCATTCATGCTGGCT
CTCTACGTCAAGGAGAACAAGGTCCCGGAAGAGCTGCAGGACAAGGAGTTCGCCGCGGTGCTGCAGGACG
AGCCACTGCAGCCCCTGGCTCTGGAGCCGCTGACTGAGGAGGAAGCAAGAAACTTCTCCCTGTCAGTGAA
CAGCGTGGCTGTGCTGAGGCTGATGATGCAGTACAAACTTATCCTGAACGGTAAAACCCTGAAAGGTGAA
ACCACCACCGAAGCTGTTGACGCTGCTACCGCGGAAAAAGTTTTCAAACAGTACGCTAACGACAACGGTG
TTGACGGTGAATGGACCTACGACGACGCTACCAAAACCTACACCGTAACGGAATGAGTTGGCTGCTGCCA
CCGCTGAGCAATAACTAGCATAACCCCTTGGGGCCTCTAAACGGGTCTTGAGGGGTTTTTTGCTGAAAGG
AGGAACTATATCCGGATATCCCGCAAGAGGCCCGGCAGTACCGGCATAACCAAGCCTATGCCTACAGCAT
CCAGGGTGACGGTGCCGAGGATGACGATGAGCGCATTGTTAGATTTCATACACGGTGCCTGACTGCGTTA
GCAATTTAACTGTGATAAACTACCGCATTAAAGCTTATCGATGATAAGCTGTCAAACATGAGAA
